Addgene plasmid #104846: pLX208-beta-arrestin2-HA-TEV219
Purpose: b2AR-SPARK protease component
Depositing lab: Alice Ting. Depositing organization: Stanford University. Publication: Time-gated detection of protein-protein interactions with transcriptional readout. Kim MW, Wang W, Sanchez MI, Coukos R, von Zastrow M, Ting AY. Elife. 2017 Nov 30;6. doi: 10.7554/eLife.30233. PubMed 29189201.
Backbone
  Vector backbone: pLX208
  Vector type: Mammalian Expression, Lentiviral
  Selectable markers: Hygromycin
Growth in bacteria
  Bacterial resistance: Ampicillin, 100 μg/mL
  Growth temperature: 37°C
  Growth strain: NEB Stable
  Copy number: High Copy
Gene/Insert
  Gene/Insert name: beta-arrestin2-HA-TEV219
  Species: Synthetic
  Promoter: CMV
  Cloning method: Unknown
  Sequencing primers: 5′ CMV-F
Terms and licenses: Academic/Nonprofit Terms; Industry Terms: Not Available to Industry
How to cite: pLX208-beta-arrestin2-HA-TEV219 was a gift from Alice Ting (Addgene plasmid # 104846 ; http://n2t.net/addgene:104846 ; RRID:Addgene_104846)
