[The description below was written by a language model from this plasmid's Addgene catalogue record and pLannotate feature annotations shown in this document.]
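Description:
pLX208-beta-arrestin2-HA-TEV219 is a third-generation, self-inactivating HIV-1 lentiviral transfer plasmid for mammalian expression, built on the pLX208 backbone. It is propagated in E. coli through a high-copy ColE1/pUC-type origin with ampicillin resistance (AmpR); an f1 origin, an SV40 origin and remnants of a lac/T7/T3 cloning region are also annotated in the bacterial portion. The viral genome is driven by an RSV promoter fused to a truncated 5' LTR, followed by the Ψ packaging signal with a gag fragment, the Rev response element for Rev-dependent nuclear export, and a cPPT/CTS. It ends in a ΔU3 3' LTR, which inactivates LTR promoter activity after integration, followed by an SV40 polyadenylation signal.

Two expression units lie between the LTRs. A human PGK promoter drives hygromycin phosphotransferase for selecting transduced cells. Downstream of the cPPT, the CMV enhancer/promoter drives the payload, a fusion of beta-arrestin2 (annotated as matching the rat Arrb2 protein, although the catalogue lists the insert as synthetic) to a fragment of tobacco etch virus protease, followed by a WPRE to enhance transcript expression. The name indicates an HA epitope tag between the two parts, presumably within the unannotated gap separating the coding regions, and "TEV219" suggests a truncated protease, consistent with the fragment annotation.

The record describes the construct as the protease component of the b2AR-SPARK system, a time-gated assay that reports protein-protein interactions through a transcriptional readout. Because beta-arrestin binds activated, phosphorylated GPCRs, the fusion would carry the protease to the beta-2 adrenergic receptor partner. That receptor component and the reporter are on other constructs and are not described here.
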