Features (pLannotate 1.2.2; 29 found; start..end, strand, type, name):
     65..368     +  enhancer       CMV enhancer: human cytomegalovirus immediate early enhancer
    369..572     +  promoter       CMV promoter: human cytomegalovirus (CMV) immediate early promoter
    598..1827    +  CDS            Arrb2: ARRB2_RAT - Experimental evidence at protein level: Swiss-Prot protein existence level 1. Functions in regulating agonist-mediated G-protein coupled receptor (GPCR) signaling by mediating both receptor desensitization and resensitization processes. During homologous desensitization, beta- arrestins bind to the GPRK-phosphorylated receptor and sterically preclude its coupling to the cognate G-protein; the binding appears to require additional receptor determinants exposed only in the active receptor conformation. The beta-arrestins target many receptors for internalization by acting as endocyti
   1912..2568    +  CDS            TEV protease (fragment): tobacco etch virus protease (Kapust et al., 2001)
   2587..3175    +  misc_feature   WPRE: woodchuck hepatitis virus posttranscriptional regulatory element
   3226..3245    +  misc_feature   cPPT/CTS (fragment): central polypurine tract and central termination sequence of HIV-1
   3247..3480    +  LTR            3' LTR (ΔU3): self-inactivating 3' long terminal repeat (LTR) from HIV-1
   3558..3679    +  polyA_signal   SV40 poly(A) signal: SV40 polyadenylation signal
   3719..3854    +  rep_origin     SV40 ori: SV40 origin of replication
   3875..3893    -  promoter       T7 promoter: promoter for bacteriophage T7 RNA polymerase
   3901..4056    +  CDS            lacZα (fragment): LacZα fragment of β-galactosidase; lacZ fragment
   4061..4489    +  rep_origin     f1 ori (sequence partly withheld): f1 bacteriophage origin of replication; arrow indicates direction of (+) strand synthesis
   4542..4646    +  promoter       AmpR promoter: bla
   4647..5507    +  CDS            AmpR: β-lactamase; bla; confers resistance to ampicillin, carbenicillin, and related antibiotics
   5678..6266    +  rep_origin     ori: high-copy-number ColE1/pMB1/pBR322/pUC origin of replication
   6449..6541    +  CDS            lacI (fragment): lac repressor; lacI; The lac repressor binds to the lac operator to inhibit transcription in E. coli. This inhibition can be relieved by adding lactose or isopropyl-β-D-thiogalactopyranoside (IPTG).
   6554..6575    +  protein_bind   CAP binding site: CAP binding activates transcription in the presence of cAMP. E. coli catabolite activator protein
   6590..6620    +  promoter       lac promoter: promoter for the E. coli lac operon
   6628..6644    +  protein_bind   lac operator: The lac repressor binds to the lac operator to inhibit transcription in E. coli. This inhibition can be relieved by adding lactose or isopropyl-β-D-thiogalactopyranoside (IPTG). lac repressor encoded by lacI
   6689..6707    +  promoter       T3 promoter: promoter for bacteriophage T3 RNA polymerase
   6735..6961    +  promoter       RSV promoter: Rous sarcoma virus enhancer/promoter
   6962..7142    +  LTR            5' LTR (truncated): truncated 5' long terminal repeat (LTR) from HIV-1
   7189..7314    +  misc_feature   HIV-1 Ψ: packaging signal of human immunodeficiency virus type 1
   7298..7661    +  CDS            HIV-1 gag (fragment): gag protein from human immunodeficiency virus 1; gag
   7807..8040    +  misc_feature   RRE: The Rev response element (RRE) of HIV-1 allows for Rev-dependent mRNA export from the nucleus to the cytoplasm.
   8417..8443    +  CDS            Rev (fragment): human immunodeficiency virus 1 (HIV-1) Rev protein; rev; enhances nuclear export of unspliced and incompletely spliced viral mRNAs
   8444..8944    +  promoter       hPGK promoter: human phosphoglycerate kinase 1 promoter
   8956..9977    +  CDS            HygR (fragment): hygromycin B phosphotransferase confers resistance to hygromycin
  10032..10149   +  misc_feature   cPPT/CTS: central polypurine tract and central termination sequence of HIV-1
>Addgene plasmid #104846 | pLX208-beta-arrestin2-HA-TEV219 | addgene full sequence | sequence record 201554 | Addgene NGS Result
CCCGGGGTTATTAATAGTAATCAATTACGGGGTCATTAGTTCATAGCCCATATATGGAGTTCCGCGTTAC
ATAACTTACGGTAAATGGCCCGCCTGGCTGACCGCCCAACGACCCCCGCCCATTGACGTCAATAATGACG
TATGTTCCCATAGTAACGCCAATAGGGACTTTCCATTGACGTCAATGGGTGGAGTATTTACGGTAAACTG
CCCACTTGGCAGTACATCAAGTGTATCATATGCCAAGTACGCCCCCTATTGACGTCAATGACGGTAAATG
GCCCGCCTGGCATTATGCCCAGTACATGACCTTATGGGACTTTCCTACTTGGCAGTACATCTACGTATTA
GTCATCGCTATTACCATGGTGATGCGGTTTTGGCAGTACATCAATGGGCGTGGATAGCGGTTTGACTCAC
GGGGATTTCCAAGTCTCCACCCCATTGACGTCAATGGGAGTTTGTTTTGGCACCAAAATCAACGGGACTT
TCCAAAATGTCGTAACAACTCCGCCCCATTGACGCAAATGGGCGGTAGGCGTGTACGGTGGGAGGTCTAT
ATAAGCAGAGCTCTCTGGCTAACTGTCGGGATCCACCATGGGTGAAAAACCCGGGACCAGGGTCTTCAAG
AAGTCGAGCCCTAACTGCAAGCTCACCGTGTACTTGGGCAAGCGTGACTTTGTGGATCACTTGGACAAAG
TGGATCCTGTCGATGGTGTGGTGCTTGTGGATCCTGACTACTTGAAGGACCGGAAAGTGTTTGTGACCCT
CACCTGTGCCTTCCGCTATGGCCGAGAAGACCTGGATGTACTGGGCCTGTCTTTCCGCAAAGATCTGTTC
ATCGCCACCTACCAGGCCTTCCCCCCCATGCCCAACCCACCTCGGCCCCCCACCCGCCTACAGGACCGAC
TGCTGAAGAAGTTGGGCCAGCACGCCCACCCCTTTTTTTTCACAATACCCCAGAATTTGCCTTGCTCCGT
CACACTGCAGCCAGGACCGGAGGACACAGGGAAGGCCTGTGGAGTAGACTTTGAGATTCGAGCCTTCTGT
GCCAAATCTATAGAAGAAAAAAGCCACAAAAGGAACTCCGTGCGGCTTATCATCAGAAAGGTACAGTTTG
CTCCTGAGACACCCGGCCCCCAGCCATCAGCTGAAACCACACGCCACTTCCTCATGTCTGACCGGAGGTC
CCTGCACCTAGAGGCTTCCCTGGACAAAGAGCTGTACTACCATGGGGAACCCCTCAATGTCAACGTCCAC
GTCACCAACAATTCTGCCAAAACCGTCAAGAAGATCAGAGTGTCTGTGAGACAGTATGCCGACATTTGCC
TCTTCAGCACCGCGCAGTACAAGTGTCCTGTGGCTCAGCTTGAACAAGATGACCAGGTGTCTCCCAGTTC
CACATTCTGCAAGGTGTACACCATAACCCCGCTGCTCAGTGACAACCGAGAGAAGCGTGGCCTTGCCCTT
GATGGGCAACTCAAGCACGAAGACACCAACCTGGCTTCCAGCACCATTGTGAAGGAGGGAGCCAACAAGG
AGGTGCTGGGAATCCTAGTATCCTACAGGGTCAAGGTGAAGCTGGTGGTGTCTCGAGGCGGGGATGTCTC
CGTGGAGCTACCTTTCGTCCTAATGCACCCCAAGCCCCACGACCACATCACCCTTCCCCGACCCCAGTCA
GCCCCCCGGGAAATAGACATCCCTGTGGATACCAACCTCATTGAATTCGATACCAACTATGCCACAGACG
ACGACATCGTGTTTGAGGACTTTGCGAGGCTTCGGCTGAAGGGGATGAAGGATGACGACTGTGATGACCA
GTTCTGCTACCCATACGATGTGCCAGATTACGCCTATCCCTATGACGTCCCTGATTACGCTGGTGGAAGT
GGATCAGGCAGCGGTGGATCTGGAGAAAGCTTGTTTAAGGGACCACGTGATTACAACCCGATATCGAGCA
CCATTTGTCATTTGACGAATGAATCTGATGGGCACACAACATCGTTGTATGGTATTGGATTTGGTCCCTT
CATCATTACAAACAAGCACTTGTTTAGAAGAAATAATGGAACACTGTTGGTCCAATCACTACATGGTGTA
TTCAAGGTCAAGAACACCACGACTTTGCAACAACACCTCATTGATGGGAGGGACATGATAATTATTCGCA
TGCCTAAGGATTTCCCACCATTTCCTCAAAAGCTGAAATTTAGAGAGCCACAAAGGGAAGAGCGCATATG
TCTTGTGACAACCAACTTCCAAACTAAGAGCATGTCTAGCATGGTGTCAGACACTAGTTGCACATTCCCT
TCATCTGATGGCATATTCTGGAAGCATTGGATTCAAACCAAGGATGGGCAGTGTGGCAGTCCATTAGTAT
CAACTAGAGATGGGTTCATTGTTGGTATACACTCAGCATCGAATTTCACCAACACAAACAATTATTTCAC
AAGCGTGCCGAAAAACTTCATGGAATTGTTGACAAATCAGGAGGCGCAGCAGTGGGTTAGTGGTTGGCGA
TTAAATGCTGACTCAGTATTGTGGGGTGGCCATAAAGTTTTCATGGTGTAAACGCGTTAAGTCGACAATC
AACCTCTGGATTACAAAATTTGTGAAAGATTGACTGGTATTCTTAACTATGTTGCTCCTTTTACGCTATG
TGGATACGCTGCTTTAATGCCTTTGTATCATGCTATTGCTTCCCGTATGGCTTTCATTTTCTCCTCCTTG
TATAAATCCTGGTTGCTGTCTCTTTATGAGGAGTTGTGGCCCGTTGTCAGGCAACGTGGCGTGGTGTGCA
CTGTGTTTGCTGACGCAACCCCCACTGGTTGGGGCATTGCCACCACCTGTCAGCTCCTTTCCGGGACTTT
CGCTTTCCCCCTCCCTATTGCCACGGCGGAACTCATCGCCGCCTGCCTTGCCCGCTGCTGGACAGGGGCT
CGGCTGTTGGGCACTGACAATTCCGTGGTGTTGTCGGGGAAATCATCGTCCTTTCCTTGGCTGCTCGCCT
GTGTTGCCACCTGGATTCTGCGCGGGACGTCCTTCTGCTACGTCCCTTCGGCCCTCAATCCAGCGGACCT
TCCTTCCCGCGGCCTGCTGCCGGCTCTGCGGCCTCTTCCGCGTCTTCGCCTTCGCCCTCAGACGAGTCGG
ATCTCCCTTTGGGCCGCCTCCCCGCGTCGACTTTAAGACCAATGACTTACAAGGCAGCTGTAGATCTTAG
CCACTTTTTAAAAGAAAAGGGGGGACTGGAAGGGCTAATTCACTCCCAACGAAGACAAGATCTGCTTTTT
GCTTGTACTGGGTCTCTCTGGTTAGACCAGATCTGAGCCTGGGAGCTCTCTGGCTAACTAGGGAACCCAC
TGCTTAAGCCTCAATAAAGCTTGCCTTGAGTGCTTCAAGTAGTGTGTGCCCGTCTGTTGTGTGACTCTGG
TAACTAGAGATCCCTCAGACCCTTTTAGTCAGTGTGGAAAATCTCTAGCAGTACGTATAGTAGTTCATGT
CATCTTATTATTCAGTATTTATAACTTGCAAAGAAATGAATATCAGAGAGTGAGAGGAACTTGTTTATTG
CAGCTTATAATGGTTACAAATAAAGCAATAGCATCACAAATTTCACAAATAAAGCATTTTTTTCACTGCA
TTCTAGTTGTGGTTTGTCCAAACTCATCAATGTATCTTATCATGTCTGGCTCTAGCTATCCCGCCCCTAA
CTCCGCCCATCCCGCCCCTAACTCCGCCCAGTTCCGCCCATTCTCCGCCCCATGGCTGACTAATTTTTTT
TATTTATGCAGAGGCCGAGGCCGCCTCGGCCTCTGAGCTATTCCAGAAGTAGTGAGGAGGCTTTTTTGGA
GGCCTAGGGACGTACCCAATTCGCCCTATAGTGAGTCGTATTACGCGCGCTCACTGGCCGTCGTTTTACA
ACGTCGTGACTGGGAAAACCCTGGCGTTACCCAACTTAATCGCCTTGCAGCACATCCCCCTTTCGCCAGC
TGGCGTAATAGCGAAGAGGCCCGCACCGATCGCCCTTCCCAACAGTTGCGCAGCCTGAATGGCGAATGGG
[124 nt withheld, positions 4061-4184]
C
[91 nt withheld, positions 4186-4276]
A
[49 nt withheld, positions 4278-4326]
CCTTTGACGTTGGAGTCCACGTTCTTT
[37 nt withheld, positions 4354-4390]
ACCCTATCTCGGTCTATTCTTTTGATTTATAAGGGATTTTGCCGATTTCGGCCTATTGGTTAAAAAATGA
GCTGATTTAACAAAAATTTAACGCGAATTTTAACAAAATATTAACGCTTACAATTTAGGTGGCACTTTTC
GGGGAAATGTGCGCGGAACCCCTATTTGTTTATTTTTCTAAATACATTCAAATATGTATCCGCTCATGAG
ACAATAACCCTGATAAATGCTTCAATAATATTGAAAAAGGAAGAGTATGAGTATTCAACATTTCCGTGTC
GCCCTTATTCCCTTTTTTGCGGCATTTTGCCTTCCTGTTTTTGCTCACCCAGAAACGCTGGTGAAAGTAA
AAGATGCTGAAGATCAGTTGGGTGCACGAGTGGGTTACATCGAACTGGATCTCAACAGCGGTAAGATCCT
TGAGAGTTTTCGCCCCGAAGAACGTTTTCCAATGATGAGCACTTTTAAAGTTCTGCTATGTGGCGCGGTA
TTATCCCGTATTGACGCCGGGCAAGAGCAACTCGGTCGCCGCATACACTATTCTCAGAATGACTTGGTTG
AGTACTCACCAGTCACAGAAAAGCATCTTACGGATGGCATGACAGTAAGAGAATTATGCAGTGCTGCCAT
AACCATGAGTGATAACACTGCGGCCAACTTACTTCTGACAACGATCGGAGGACCGAAGGAGCTAACCGCT
TTTTTGCACAACATGGGGGATCATGTAACTCGCCTTGATCGTTGGGAACCGGAGCTGAATGAAGCCATAC
CAAACGACGAGCGTGACACCACGATGCCTGTAGCAATGGCAACAACGTTGCGCAAACTATTAACTGGCGA
ACTACTTACTCTAGCTTCCCGGCAACAATTAATAGACTGGATGGAGGCGGATAAAGTTGCAGGACCACTT
CTGCGCTCGGCCCTTCCGGCTGGCTGGTTTATTGCTGATAAATCTGGAGCCGGTGAGCGTGGGTCTCGCG
GTATCATTGCAGCACTGGGGCCAGATGGTAAGCCCTCCCGTATCGTAGTTATCTACACGACGGGGAGTCA
GGCAACTATGGATGAACGAAATAGACAGATCGCTGAGATAGGTGCCTCACTGATTAAGCATTGGTAACTG
TCAGACCAAGTTTACTCATATATACTTTAGATTGATTTAAAACTTCATTTTTAATTTAAAAGGATCTAGG
TGAAGATCCTTTTTGATAATCTCATGACCAAAATCCCTTAACGTGAGTTTTCGTTCCACTGAGCGTCAGA
CCCCGTAGAAAAGATCAAAGGATCTTCTTGAGATCCTTTTTTTCTGCGCGTAATCTGCTGCTTGCAAACA
AAAAAACCACCGCTACCAGCGGTGGTTTGTTTGCCGGATCAAGAGCTACCAACTCTTTTTCCGAAGGTAA
CTGGCTTCAGCAGAGCGCAGATACCAAATACTGTTCTTCTAGTGTAGCCGTAGTTAGGCCACCACTTCAA
GAACTCTGTAGCACCGCCTACATACCTCGCTCTGCTAATCCTGTTACCAGTGGCTGCTGCCAGTGGCGAT
AAGTCGTGTCTTACCGGGTTGGACTCAAGACGATAGTTACCGGATAAGGCGCAGCGGTCGGGCTGAACGG
GGGGTTCGTGCACACAGCCCAGCTTGGAGCGAACGACCTACACCGAACTGAGATACCTACAGCGTGAGCT
ATGAGAAAGCGCCACGCTTCCCGAAGGGAGAAAGGCGGACAGGTATCCGGTAAGCGGCAGGGTCGGAACA
GGAGAGCGCACGAGGGAGCTTCCAGGGGGAAACGCCTGGTATCTTTATAGTCCTGTCGGGTTTCGCCACC
TCTGACTTGAGCGTCGATTTTTGTGATGCTCGTCAGGGGGGCGGAGCCTATGGAAAAACGCCAGCAACGC
GGCCTTTTTACGGTTCCTGGCCTTTTGCTGGCCTTTTGCTCACATGTTCTTTCCTGCGTTATCCCCTGAT
TCTGTGGATAACCGTATTACCGCCTTTGAGTGAGCTGATACCGCTCGCCGCAGCCGAACGACCGAGCGCA
GCGAGTCAGTGAGCGAGGAAGCGGAAGAGCGCCCAATACGCAAACCGCCTCTCCCCGCGCGTTGGCCGAT
TCATTAATGCAGCTGGCACGACAGGTTTCCCGACTGGAAAGCGGGCAGTGAGCGCAACGCAATTAATGTG
AGTTAGCTCACTCATTAGGCACCCCAGGCTTTACACTTTATGCTTCCGGCTCGTATGTTGTGTGGAATTG
TGAGCGGATAACAATTTCACACAGGAAACAGCTATGACCATGATTACGCCAAGCGCGCAATTAACCCTCA
CTAAAGGGAACAAAAGCTGGAGCTGCAAGCTTAATGTAGTCTTATGCAATACTCTTGTAGTCTTGCAACA
TGGTAACGATGAGTTAGCAACATGCCTTACAAGGAGAGAAAAAGCACCGTGCATGCCGATTGGTGGAAGT
AAGGTGGTACGATCGTGCCTTATTAGGAAGGCAACAGACGGGTCTGACATGGATTGGACGAACCACTGAA
TTGCCGCATTGCAGAGATATTGTATTTAAGTGCCTAGCTCGATACATAAACGGGTCTCTCTGGTTAGACC
AGATCTGAGCCTGGGAGCTCTCTGGCTAACTAGGGAACCCACTGCTTAAGCCTCAATAAAGCTTGCCTTG
AGTGCTTCAAGTAGTGTGTGCCCGTCTGTTGTGTGACTCTGGTAACTAGAGATCCCTCAGACCCTTTTAG
TCAGTGTGGAAAATCTCTAGCAGTGGCGCCCGAACAGGGACTTGAAAGCGAAAGGGAAACCAGAGGAGCT
CTCTCGACGCAGGACTCGGCTTGCTGAAGCGCGCACGGCAAGAGGCGAGGGGCGGCGACTGGTGAGTACG
CCAAAAATTTTGACTAGCGGAGGCTAGAAGGAGAGAGATGGGTGCGAGAGCGTCAGTATTAAGCGGGGGA
GAATTAGATCGCGATGGGAAAAAATTCGGTTAAGGCCAGGGGGAAAGAAAAAATATAAATTAAAACATAT
AGTATGGGCAAGCAGGGAGCTAGAACGATTCGCAGTTAATCCTGGCCTGTTAGAAACATCAGAAGGCTGT
AGACAAATACTGGGACAGCTACAACCATCCCTTCAGACAGGATCAGAAGAACTTAGATCATTATATAATA
CAGTAGCAACCCTCTATTGTGTGCATCAAAGGATAGAGATAAAAGACACCAAGGAAGCTTTAGACAAGAT
AGAGGAAGAGCAAAACAAAAGTAAGACCACCGCACAGCAAGCGGCCGCTGATCTTCAGACCTGGAGGAGG
AGATATGAGGGACAATTGGAGAAGTGAATTATATAAATATAAAGTAGTAAAAATTGAACCATTAGGAGTA
GCACCCACCAAGGCAAAGAGAAGAGTGGTGCAGAGAGAAAAAAGAGCAGTGGGAATAGGAGCTTTGTTCC
TTGGGTTCTTGGGAGCAGCAGGAAGCACTATGGGCGCAGCGTCAATGACGCTGACGGTACAGGCCAGACA
ATTATTGTCTGGTATAGTGCAGCAGCAGAACAATTTGCTGAGGGCTATTGAGGCGCAACAGCATCTGTTG
CAACTCACAGTCTGGGGCATCAAGCAGCTCCAGGCAAGAATCCTGGCTGTGGAAAGATACCTAAAGGATC
AACAGCTCCTGGGGATTTGGGGTTGCTCTGGAAAACTCATTTGCACCACTGCTGTGCCTTGGAATGCTAG
TTGGAGTAATAAATCTCTGGAACAGATTTGGAATCACACGACCTGGATGGAGTGGGACAGAGAAATTAAC
AATTACACAAGCTTAATACACTCCTTAATTGAAGAATCGCAAAACCAGCAAGAAAAGAATGAACAAGAAT
TATTGGAATTAGATAAATGGGCAAGTTTGTGGAATTGGTTTAACATAACAAATTGGCTGTGGTATATAAA
ATTATTCATAATGATAGTAGGAGGCTTGGTAGGTTTAAGAATAGTTTTTGCTGTACTTTCTATAGTGAAT
AGAGTTAGGCAGGGATATTCACCATTATCGTTTCAGACCCACCTCCCAACCCCGAGGGGACCCTTGCGCC
TTTTCCAAGGCAGCCCTGGGTTTGCGCAGGGACGCGGCTGCTCTGGGCGTGGTTCCGGGAAACGCAGCGG
CGCCGACCCTGGGTCTCGCACATTCTTCACGTCCGTTCGCAGCGTCACCCGGATCTTCGCCGCTACCCTT
GTGGGCCCCCCGGCGACGCTTCCTGCTCCGCCCCTAAGTCGGGAAGGTTCCTTGCGGTTCGCGGCGTGCC
GGACGTGACAAACGGAAGCCGCACGTCTCACTAGTACCCTCGCAGACGGACAGCGCCAGGGAGCAATGGC
AGCGCGCCGACCGCGATGGGCTGTGGCCAATAGCGGCTGCTCAGCAGGGCGCGCCGAGAGCAGCGGCCGG
GAAGGGGCGGTGCGGGAGGCGGGGTGTGGGGCGGTAGTGTGGGCCCTGTTCCTGCCCGCGCGGTGTTCCG
CATTCTGCAAGCCTCCGGAGCGCACGTCGGCAGTCGGCTCCCTCGTTGACCGAATCACCGACCTCTCTCC
CCAGGGGGTACCACCATGAAAAAGCCTGAACTCACCGCTACCTCTGTCGAGAAGTTTCTGATCGAAAAGT
TCGACAGCGTCTCCGACCTGATGCAGCTCTCCGAGGGCGAAGAATCTCGGGCTTTCAGCTTCGATGTGGG
AGGGCGTGGATATGTCCTGCGGGTGAATAGCTGCGCCGATGGTTTCTACAAAGATCGCTATGTTTATCGG
CACTTTGCATCCGCCGCTCTCCCTATTCCCGAAGTGCTTGACATTGGGGAGTTCAGCGAGAGCCTGACCT
ATTGCATCTCCCGCCGTGCACAGGGTGTCACCTTGCAAGACCTGCCTGAAACCGAACTGCCCGCTGTTCT
CCAGCCCGTCGCCGAGGCCATGGATGCCATCGCTGCCGCCGATCTTAGCCAGACCAGCGGGTTCGGCCCA
TTCGGACCTCAAGGAATCGGTCAATACACTACATGGCGCGATTTCATCTGCGCTATTGCTGATCCCCATG
TGTATCACTGGCAAACTGTGATGGACGACACCGTCAGTGCCTCCGTCGCCCAGGCTCTCGATGAGCTGAT
GCTTTGGGCCGAGGACTGCCCCGAAGTCCGGCACCTCGTGCACGCCGATTTCGGCTCCAACAATGTCCTG
ACCGACAATGGCCGCATAACAGCCGTCATTGACTGGAGCGAGGCCATGTTCGGGGATTCCCAATACGAGG
TCGCCAACATCTTCTTCTGGAGGCCCTGGTTGGCTTGTATGGAGCAGCAGACCCGCTACTTCGAGCGGAG
GCATCCCGAGCTTGCAGGATCTCCTCGGCTCCGGGCTTATATGCTCCGCATTGGTCTTGACCAACTCTAT
CAGAGCTTGGTTGACGGCAATTTCGATGATGCAGCTTGGGCTCAGGGTCGCTGCGACGCAATCGTCCGGT
CCGGAGCCGGGACTGTCGGGCGTACACAAATCGCCCGCAGAAGCGCTGCCGTCTGGACCGATGGCTGTGT
GGAAGTGCTCGCCGATAGTGGAAACAGACGCCCCAGCACTCGTCCTAGGGCAAAGGATCTGCAGTAATGA
GAATTCTAGATCTTGAGACAAATGGCAGTATTCATCCACAATTTTAAAAGAAAAGGGGGGATTGGGGGGT
ACAGTGCAGGGGAAAGAATAGTAGACATAATAGCAACAGACATACAAACTAAAGAATTACAAAAACAAAT
TACAAAAATTCAAAATTTTCGGGTTTATTACAGGGACAGCAGAGATCCACTTTGGCGCCGGCTCGAGGGG
G
